>Addgene plasmid #129062 | pSpdCas9-huTET1CD-T2A-mCherry(PX458)-SgmouseTSDR-10 | depositor full sequence | sequence record 247408 | pSpdCas9-huTET1CD-T2A-mCherry(PX458)-SgmouseTSDR-10 sequence 11407 bps
GAGGGCCTATTTCCCATGATTCCTTCATATTTGCATATACGATACAAGGCTGTTAGAGAGATAATTGGAA
TTAATTTGACTGTAAACACAAAGATATTAGTACAAAATACGTGACGTAGAAAGTAATAATTTCTTGGGTA
GTTTGCAGTTTTAAAATTATGTTTTAAAATGGACTATCATATGCTTACCGTAACTTGAAAGTATTTCGAT
TTCTTGGCTTTATATATCTTGTGGAAAGGACGAAACACCGTTCTGCCATTGACGTCATGGGTTTTAGAGC
TAGAAATAGCAAGTTAAAATAAGGCTAGTCCGTTATCAACTTGAAAAAGTGGCACCGAGTCGGTGCTTTT
TTGTTTTAGAGCTAGAAATAGCAAGTTAAAATAAGGCTAGTCCGTTTTTAGCGCGTGCGCCAATTCTGCA
GACAAATGGCTCTAGAGGTACCCGTTACATAACTTACGGTAAATGGCCCGCCTGGCTGACCGCCCAACGA
CCCCCGCCCATTGACGTCAATAGTAACGCCAATAGGGACTTTCCATTGACGTCAATGGGTGGAGTATTTA
CGGTAAACTGCCCACTTGGCAGTACATCAAGTGTATCATATGCCAAGTACGCCCCCTATTGACGTCAATG
ACGGTAAATGGCCCGCCTGGCATTGTGCCCAGTACATGACCTTATGGGACTTTCCTACTTGGCAGTACAT
CTACGTATTAGTCATCGCTATTACCATGGTCGAGGTGAGCCCCACGTTCTGCTTCACTCTCCCCATCTCC
CCCCCCTCCCCACCCCCAATTTTGTATTTATTTATTTTTTAATTATTTTGTGCAGCGATGGGGGCGGGGG
GGGGGGGGGGGCGCGCGCCAGGCGGGGCGGGGCGGGGCGAGGGGCGGGGCGGGGCGAGGCGGAGAGGTGC
GGCGGCAGCCAATCAGAGCGGCGCGCTCCGAAAGTTTCCTTTTATGGCGAGGCGGCGGCGGCGGCGGCCC
TATAAAAAGCGAAGCGCGCGGCGGGCGGGAGTCGCTGCGACGCTGCCTTCGCCCCGTGCCCCGCTCCGCC
GCCGCCTCGCGCCGCCCGCCCCGGCTCTGACTGACCGCGTTACTCCCACAGGTGAGCGGGCGGGACGGCC
CTTCTCCTCCGGGCTGTAATTAGCTGAGCAAGAGGTAAGGGTTTAAGGGATGGTTGGTTGGTGGGGTATT
AATGTTTAATTACCTGGAGCACCTGCCTGAAATCACTTTTTTTCAGGTTGGACCGGTGCCACCATGTACC
CATACGATGTTCCAGATTACGCTTCGCCGAAGAAAAAGCGCAAGGTCGAAGCGTCCGACAAGAAGTACAG
CATCGGCCTGGCCATCGGCACCAACTCTGTGGGCTGGGCCGTGATCACCGACGAGTACAAGGTGCCCAGC
AAGAAATTCAAGGTGCTGGGCAACACCGACCGGCACAGCATCAAGAAGAACCTGATCGGAGCCCTGCTGT
TCGACAGCGGCGAAACAGCCGAGGCCACCCGGCTGAAGAGAACCGCCAGAAGAAGATACACCAGACGGAA
GAACCGGATCTGCTATCTGCAAGAGATCTTCAGCAACGAGATGGCCAAGGTGGACGACAGCTTCTTCCAC
AGACTGGAAGAGTCCTTCCTGGTGGAAGAGGATAAGAAGCACGAGCGGCACCCCATCTTCGGCAACATCG
TGGACGAGGTGGCCTACCACGAGAAGTACCCCACCATCTACCACCTGAGAAAGAAACTGGTGGACAGCAC
CGACAAGGCCGACCTGCGGCTGATCTATCTGGCCCTGGCCCACATGATCAAGTTCCGGGGCCACTTCCTG
ATCGAGGGCGACCTGAACCCCGACAACAGCGACGTGGACAAGCTGTTCATCCAGCTGGTGCAGACCTACA
ACCAGCTGTTCGAGGAAAACCCCATCAACGCCAGCGGCGTGGACGCCAAGGCCATCCTGTCTGCCAGACT
GAGCAAGAGCAGACGGCTGGAAAATCTGATCGCCCAGCTGCCCGGCGAGAAGAAGAATGGCCTGTTCGGC
AACCTGATTGCCCTGAGCCTGGGCCTGACCCCCAACTTCAAGAGCAACTTCGACCTGGCCGAGGATGCCA
AACTGCAGCTGAGCAAGGACACCTACGACGACGACCTGGACAACCTGCTGGCCCAGATCGGCGACCAGTA
CGCCGACCTGTTTCTGGCCGCCAAGAACCTGTCCGACGCCATCCTGCTGAGCGACATCCTGAGAGTGAAC
ACCGAGATCACCAAGGCCCCCCTGAGCGCCTCTATGATCAAGAGATACGACGAGCACCACCAGGACCTGA
CCCTGCTGAAAGCTCTCGTGCGGCAGCAGCTGCCTGAGAAGTACAAAGAGATTTTCTTCGACCAGAGCAA
GAACGGCTACGCCGGCTACATTGACGGCGGAGCCAGCCAGGAAGAGTTCTACAAGTTCATCAAGCCCATC
CTGGAAAAGATGGACGGCACCGAGGAACTGCTCGTGAAGCTGAACAGAGAGGACCTGCTGCGGAAGCAGC
GGACCTTCGACAACGGCAGCATCCCCCACCAGATCCACCTGGGAGAGCTGCACGCCATTCTGCGGCGGCA
GGAAGATTTTTACCCATTCCTGAAGGACAACCGGGAAAAGATCGAGAAGATCCTGACCTTCCGCATCCCC
TACTACGTGGGCCCTCTGGCCAGGGGAAACAGCAGATTCGCCTGGATGACCAGAAAGAGCGAGGAAACCA
TCACCCCCTGGAACTTCGAGGAAGTGGTGGACAAGGGCGCTTCCGCCCAGAGCTTCATCGAGCGGATGAC
CAACTTCGATAAGAACCTGCCCAACGAGAAGGTGCTGCCCAAGCACAGCCTGCTGTACGAGTACTTCACC
GTGTATAACGAGCTGACCAAAGTGAAATACGTGACCGAGGGAATGAGAAAGCCCGCCTTCCTGAGCGGCG
AGCAGAAAAAGGCCATCGTGGACCTGCTGTTCAAGACCAACCGGAAAGTGACCGTGAAGCAGCTGAAAGA
GGACTACTTCAAGAAAATCGAGTGCTTCGACTCCGTGGAAATCTCCGGCGTGGAAGATCGGTTCAACGCC
TCCCTGGGCACATACCACGATCTGCTGAAAATTATCAAGGACAAGGACTTCCTGGACAATGAGGAAAACG
AGGACATTCTGGAAGATATCGTGCTGACCCTGACACTGTTTGAGGACAGAGAGATGATCGAGGAACGGCT
GAAAACCTATGCCCACCTGTTCGACGACAAAGTGATGAAGCAGCTGAAGCGGCGGAGATACACCGGCTGG
GGCAGGCTGAGCCGGAAGCTGATCAACGGCATCCGGGACAAGCAGTCCGGCAAGACAATCCTGGATTTCC
TGAAGTCCGACGGCTTCGCCAACAGAAACTTCATGCAGCTGATCCACGACGACAGCCTGACCTTTAAAGA
GGACATCCAGAAAGCCCAGGTGTCCGGCCAGGGCGATAGCCTGCACGAGCACATTGCCAATCTGGCCGGC
AGCCCCGCCATTAAGAAGGGCATCCTGCAGACAGTGAAGGTGGTGGACGAGCTCGTGAAAGTGATGGGCC
GGCACAAGCCCGAGAACATCGTGATCGAAATGGCCAGAGAGAACCAGACCACCCAGAAGGGACAGAAGAA
CAGCCGCGAGAGAATGAAGCGGATCGAAGAGGGCATCAAAGAGCTGGGCAGCCAGATCCTGAAAGAACAC
CCCGTGGAAAACACCCAGCTGCAGAACGAGAAGCTGTACCTGTACTACCTGCAGAATGGGCGGGATATGT
ACGTGGACCAGGAACTGGACATCAACCGGCTGTCCGACTACGATGTGGACGCCATCGTGCCTCAGAGCTT
TCTGAAGGACGACTCCATCGACAACAAGGTGCTGACCAGAAGCGACAAGAACCGGGGCAAGAGCGACAAC
GTGCCCTCCGAAGAGGTCGTGAAGAAGATGAAGAACTACTGGCGGCAGCTGCTGAACGCCAAGCTGATTA
CCCAGAGAAAGTTCGACAATCTGACCAAGGCCGAGAGAGGCGGCCTGAGCGAACTGGATAAGGCCGGCTT
CATCAAGAGACAGCTGGTGGAAACCCGGCAGATCACAAAGCACGTGGCACAGATCCTGGACTCCCGGATG
AACACTAAGTACGACGAGAATGACAAGCTGATCCGGGAAGTGAAAGTGATCACCCTGAAGTCCAAGCTGG
TGTCCGATTTCCGGAAGGATTTCCAGTTTTACAAAGTGCGCGAGATCAACAACTACCACCACGCCCACGA
CGCCTACCTGAACGCCGTCGTGGGAACCGCCCTGATCAAAAAGTACCCTAAGCTGGAAAGCGAGTTCGTG
TACGGCGACTACAAGGTGTACGACGTGCGGAAGATGATCGCCAAGAGCGAGCAGGAAATCGGCAAGGCTA
CCGCCAAGTACTTCTTCTACAGCAACATCATGAACTTTTTCAAGACCGAGATTACCCTGGCCAACGGCGA
GATCCGGAAGCGGCCTCTGATCGAGACAAACGGCGAAACCGGGGAGATCGTGTGGGATAAGGGCCGGGAT
TTTGCCACCGTGCGGAAAGTGCTGAGCATGCCCCAAGTGAATATCGTGAAAAAGACCGAGGTGCAGACAG
GCGGCTTCAGCAAAGAGTCTATCCTGCCCAAGAGGAACAGCGATAAGCTGATCGCCAGAAAGAAGGACTG
GGACCCTAAGAAGTACGGCGGCTTCGACAGCCCCACCGTGGCCTATTCTGTGCTGGTGGTGGCCAAAGTG
GAAAAGGGCAAGTCCAAGAAACTGAAGAGTGTGAAAGAGCTGCTGGGGATCACCATCATGGAAAGAAGCA
GCTTCGAGAAGAATCCCATCGACTTTCTGGAAGCCAAGGGCTACAAAGAAGTGAAAAAGGACCTGATCAT
CAAGCTGCCTAAGTACTCCCTGTTCGAGCTGGAAAACGGCCGGAAGAGAATGCTGGCCTCTGCCGGCGAA
CTGCAGAAGGGAAACGAACTGGCCCTGCCCTCCAAATATGTGAACTTCCTGTACCTGGCCAGCCACTATG
AGAAGCTGAAGGGCTCCCCCGAGGATAATGAGCAGAAACAGCTGTTTGTGGAACAGCACAAGCACTACCT
GGACGAGATCATCGAGCAGATCAGCGAGTTCTCCAAGAGAGTGATCCTGGCCGACGCTAATCTGGACAAA
GTGCTGTCCGCCTACAACAAGCACCGGGATAAGCCCATCAGAGAGCAGGCCGAGAATATCATCCACCTGT
TTACCCTGACCAATCTGGGAGCCCCTGCCGCCTTCAAGTACTTTGACACCACCATCGACCGGAAGAGGTA
CACCAGCACCAAAGAGGTGCTGGACGCCACCCTGATCCACCAGAGCATCACCGGCCTGTACGAGACACGG
ATCGACCTGTCTCAGCTGGGAGGCGACAAAAGGCCGGCGGCCACGAAAAAGGCCGGCCAGGGAGGAGGAT
CCCTGCCCACCTGCAGCTGTCTTGATCGAGTTATACAAAAAGACAAAGGCCCATATTATACACACCTTGG
GGCAGGACCAAGTGTTGCTGCTGTCAGGGAAATCATGGAGAATAGGTATGGTCAAAAAGGAAACGCAATA
AGGATAGAAATAGTAGTGTACACCGGTAAAGAAGGGAAAAGCTCTCATGGGTGTCCAATTGCTAAGTGGG
TTTTAAGAAGAAGCAGTGATGAAGAAAAAGTTCTTTGTTTGGTCCGGCAGCGTACAGGCCACCACTGTCC
AACTGCTGTGATGGTGGTGCTCATCATGGTGTGGGATGGCATCCCTCTTCCAATGGCCGACCGGCTATAC
ACAGAGCTCACAGAGAATCTAAAGTCATACAATGGGCACCCTACCGACAGAAGATGCACCCTCAATGAAA
ATCGTACCTGTACATGTCAAGGAATTGATCCAGAGACTTGTGGAGCTTCATTCTCTTTTGGCTGTTCATG
GAGTATGTACTTTAATGGCTGTAAGTTTGGTAGAAGCCCAAGCCCCAGAAGATTTAGAATTGATCCAAGC
TCTCCCTTACATGAAAAAAACCTTGAAGATAACTTACAGAGTTTGGCTACACGATTAGCTCCAATTTATA
AGCAGTATGCTCCAGTAGCTTACCAAAATCAGGTGGAATATGAAAATGTTGCCCGAGAATGTCGGCTTGG
CAGCAAGGAAGGTCGACCCTTCTCTGGGGTCACTGCTTGCCTGGACTTCTGTGCTCATCCCCACAGGGAC
ATTCACAACATGAATAATGGAAGCACTGTGGTTTGTACCTTAACTCGAGAAGATAACCGCTCTTTGGGTG
TTATTCCTCAAGATGAGCAGCTCCATGTGCTACCTCTTTATAAGCTTTCAGACACAGATGAGTTTGGCTC
CAAGGAAGGAATGGAAGCCAAGATCAAATCTGGGGCCATCGAGGTCCTGGCACCCCGCCGCAAAAAAAGA
ACGTGTTTCACTCAGCCTGTTCCCCGTTCTGGAAAGAAGAGGGCTGCGATGATGACAGAGGTTCTTGCAC
ATAAGATAAGGGCAGTGGAAAAGAAACCTATTCCCCGAATCAAGCGGAAGAATAACTCAACAACAACAAA
CAACAGTAAGCCTTCGTCACTGCCAACCTTAGGGAGTAACACTGAGACCGTGCAACCTGAAGTAAAAAGT
GAAACCGAACCCCATTTTATCTTAAAAAGTTCAGACAACACTAAAACTTATTCGCTGATGCCATCCGCTC
CTCACCCAGTGAAAGAGGCATCTCCAGGCTTCTCCTGGTCCCCGAAGACTGCTTCAGCCACACCAGCTCC
ACTGAAGAATGACGCAACAGCCTCATGCGGGTTTTCAGAAAGAAGCAGCACTCCCCACTGTACGATGCCT
TCGGGAAGACTCAGTGGTGCCAATGCTGCAGCTGCTGATGGCCCTGGCATTTCACAGCTTGGCGAAGTGG
CTCCTCTCCCCACCCTGTCTGCTCCTGTGATGGAGCCCCTCATTAATTCTGAGCCTTCCACTGGTGTGAC
TGAGCCGCTAACGCCTCATCAGCCAAACCACCAGCCCTCCTTCCTCACCTCTCCTCAAGACCTTGCCTCT
TCTCCAATGGAAGAAGATGAGCAGCATTCTGAAGCAGATGAGCCTCCATCAGACGAACCCCTATCTGATG
ACCCCCTGTCACCTGCTGAGGAGAAATTGCCCCACATTGATGAGTATTGGTCAGACAGTGAGCACATCTT
TTTGGATGCAAATATTGGTGGGGTGGCCATCGCACCTGCTCACGGCTCGGTTTTGATTGAGTGTGCCCGG
CGAGAGCTGCACGCTACCACTCCTGTTGAGCACCCCAACCGTAATCATCCAACCCGCCTCTCCCTTGTCT
TTTACCAGCACAAAAACCTAAATAAGCCCCAACATGGTTTTGAACTAAACAAGATTAAGTTTGAGGCTAA
AGAAGCTAAGAATAAGAAAATGAAGGCCTCAGAGCAAAAAGACCAGGCAGCTAATGAAGGTCCAGAACAG
TCCTCTGAAGTAAATGAATTGAACCAAATTCCTTCTCATAAAGCATTAACATTAACCCATGACAATGTTG
TCACCGTGTCCCCTTATGCTCTCACACACGTTGCGGGGCCCTATAACCATTGGGTCATGGCCGGCCAGGC
AAAAAAGAAAAAGGAATTCGGCAGTGGAGAGGGCAGAGGAAGTCTGCTAACATGCGGTGACGTCGAGGAG
AATCCTGGCCCAGTGAGCAAGGGCGAGGAGGATAACATGGCCATCATCAAGGAGTTCATGCGCTTCAAGG
TGCACATGGAGGGCTCCGTGAACGGCCACGAGTTCGAGATCGAGGGCGAGGGCGAGGGCCGCCCCTACGA
GGGCACCCAGACCGCCAAGCTGAAGGTGACCAAGGGTGGCCCCCTGCCCTTCGCCTGGGACATCCTGTCC
CCTCAGTTCATGTACGGCTCCAAGGCCTACGTGAAGCACCCCGCCGACATCCCCGACTACTTGAAGCTGT
CCTTCCCCGAGGGCTTCAAGTGGGAGCGCGTGATGAACTTCGAGGACGGCGGCGTGGTGACCGTGACCCA
GGACTCCTCCCTGCAGGACGGCGAGTTCATCTACAAGGTGAAGCTGCGCGGCACCAACTTCCCCTCCGAC
GGCCCCGTAATGCAGAAGAAAACCATGGGCTGGGAGGCCTCCTCCGAGCGGATGTACCCCGAGGACGGCG
CCCTGAAGGGCGAGATCAAGCAGAGGCTGAAGCTGAAGGACGGCGGCCACTACGACGCTGAGGTCAAGAC
CACCTACAAGGCCAAGAAGCCCGTGCAGCTGCCCGGCGCCTACAACGTCAACATCAAGTTGGACATCACC
TCCCACAACGAGGACTACACCATCGTGGAACAGTACGAACGCGCCGAGGGCCGCCACTCCACCGGCGGCA
TGGACGAGCTGTACAAGTAAGAATTCTAACTAGAGCTCGCTGATCAGCCTCGACTGTGCCTTCTAGTTGC
CAGCCATCTGTTGTTTGCCCCTCCCCCGTGCCTTCCTTGACCCTGGAAGGTGCCACTCCCACTGTCCTTT
CCTAATAAAATGAGGAAATTGCATCGCATTGTCTGAGTAGGTGTCATTCTATTCTGGGGGGTGGGGTGGG
GCAGGACAGCAAGGGGGAGGATTGGGAAGAGAATAGCAGGCATGCTGGGGAGCGGCCGCAGGAACCCCTA
GTGATGGAGTTGGCCACTCCCTCTCTGCGCGCTCGCTCGCTCACTGAGGCCGGGCGACCAAAGGTCGCCC
GACGCCCGGGCTTTGCCCGGGCGGCCTCAGTGAGCGAGCGAGCGCGCAGCTGCCTGCAGGGGCGCCTGAT
GCGGTATTTTCTCCTTACGCATCTGTGCGGTATTTCACACCGCATA
[142 nt withheld, positions 8867-9008]
C
[141 nt withheld, positions 9010-9150]
CCTTTGACGTTGGAGTCCACGTTCTTT
[37 nt withheld, positions 9178-9214]
ACCCTATCTCGGGCTATTCTTTTGATTTATAAGGGATTTTGCCGATTTCGGCCTATTGGTTAAAAAATGA
GCTGATTTAACAAAAATTTAACGCGAATTTTAACAAAATATTAACGTTTACAATTTTATGGTGCACTCTC
AGTACAATCTGCTCTGATGCCGCATAGTTAAGCCAGCCCCGACACCCGCCAACACCCGCTGACGCGCCCT
GACGGGCTTGTCTGCTCCCGGCATCCGCTTACAGACAAGCTGTGACCGTCTCCGGGAGCTGCATGTGTCA
GAGGTTTTCACCGTCATCACCGAAACGCGCGAGACGAAAGGGCCTCGTGATACGCCTATTTTTATAGGTT
AATGTCATGATAATAATGGTTTCTTAGACGTCAGGTGGCACTTTTCGGGGAAATGTGCGCGGAACCCCTA
TTTGTTTATTTTTCTAAATACATTCAAATATGTATCCGCTCATGAGACAATAACCCTGATAAATGCTTCA
ATAATATTGAAAAAGGAAGAGTATGAGTATTCAACATTTCCGTGTCGCCCTTATTCCCTTTTTTGCGGCA
TTTTGCCTTCCTGTTTTTGCTCACCCAGAAACGCTGGTGAAAGTAAAAGATGCTGAAGATCAGTTGGGTG
CACGAGTGGGTTACATCGAACTGGATCTCAACAGCGGTAAGATCCTTGAGAGTTTTCGCCCCGAAGAACG
TTTTCCAATGATGAGCACTTTTAAAGTTCTGCTATGTGGCGCGGTATTATCCCGTATTGACGCCGGGCAA
GAGCAACTCGGTCGCCGCATACACTATTCTCAGAATGACTTGGTTGAGTACTCACCAGTCACAGAAAAGC
ATCTTACGGATGGCATGACAGTAAGAGAATTATGCAGTGCTGCCATAACCATGAGTGATAACACTGCGGC
CAACTTACTTCTGACAACGATCGGAGGACCGAAGGAGCTAACCGCTTTTTTGCACAACATGGGGGATCAT
GTAACTCGCCTTGATCGTTGGGAACCGGAGCTGAATGAAGCCATACCAAACGACGAGCGTGACACCACGA
TGCCTGTAGCAATGGCAACAACGTTGCGCAAACTATTAACTGGCGAACTACTTACTCTAGCTTCCCGGCA
ACAATTAATAGACTGGATGGAGGCGGATAAAGTTGCAGGACCACTTCTGCGCTCGGCCCTTCCGGCTGGC
TGGTTTATTGCTGATAAATCTGGAGCCGGTGAGCGTGGAAGCCGCGGTATCATTGCAGCACTGGGGCCAG
ATGGTAAGCCCTCCCGTATCGTAGTTATCTACACGACGGGGAGTCAGGCAACTATGGATGAACGAAATAG
ACAGATCGCTGAGATAGGTGCCTCACTGATTAAGCATTGGTAACTGTCAGACCAAGTTTACTCATATATA
CTTTAGATTGATTTAAAACTTCATTTTTAATTTAAAAGGATCTAGGTGAAGATCCTTTTTGATAATCTCA
TGACCAAAATCCCTTAACGTGAGTTTTCGTTCCACTGAGCGTCAGACCCCGTAGAAAAGATCAAAGGATC
TTCTTGAGATCCTTTTTTTCTGCGCGTAATCTGCTGCTTGCAAACAAAAAAACCACCGCTACCAGCGGTG
GTTTGTTTGCCGGATCAAGAGCTACCAACTCTTTTTCCGAAGGTAACTGGCTTCAGCAGAGCGCAGATAC
CAAATACTGTCCTTCTAGTGTAGCCGTAGTTAGGCCACCACTTCAAGAACTCTGTAGCACCGCCTACATA
CCTCGCTCTGCTAATCCTGTTACCAGTGGCTGCTGCCAGTGGCGATAAGTCGTGTCTTACCGGGTTGGAC
TCAAGACGATAGTTACCGGATAAGGCGCAGCGGTCGGGCTGAACGGGGGGTTCGTGCACACAGCCCAGCT
TGGAGCGAACGACCTACACCGAACTGAGATACCTACAGCGTGAGCTATGAGAAAGCGCCACGCTTCCCGA
AGGGAGAAAGGCGGACAGGTATCCGGTAAGCGGCAGGGTCGGAACAGGAGAGCGCACGAGGGAGCTTCCA
GGGGGAAACGCCTGGTATCTTTATAGTCCTGTCGGGTTTCGCCACCTCTGACTTGAGCGTCGATTTTTGT
GATGCTCGTCAGGGGGGCGGAGCCTATGGAAAAACGCCAGCAACGCGGCCTTTTTACGGTTCCTGGCCTT
TTGCTGGCCTTTTGCTCACATGT
Features (pLannotate 1.2.2; 21 found; start..end, strand, type, name):
      1..241     +  promoter       U6 promoter: RNA polymerase III promoter for human U6 snRNA
    271..346     +  misc_RNA       gRNA scaffold: guide RNA scaffold for the Streptococcus pyogenes CRISPR/Cas9 system
    353..396     +  misc_RNA       gRNA scaffold (fragment): guide RNA scaffold for the Streptococcus pyogenes CRISPR/Cas9 system
    443..728     +  enhancer       CMV enhancer: human cytomegalovirus immediate early enhancer; contains an 18-bp deletion relative to the standard CMV enhancer
    730..1007    +  promoter       chicken β-actin promoter: No description available
   1008..1236    +  intron         hybrid intron: hybrid between chicken β-actin (CBA) and minute virus of mice (MMV) introns (Gray et al., 2011)
   1257..1284    +  CDS            3xHA (fragment): three tandem HA epitope tags
   1317..5417    +  CDS            Cas9: Cas9 (Csn1) endonuclease from the Streptococcus pyogenes Type II CRISPR/Cas system generates RNA-guided double strand breaks in DNA
   5418..5451    +  CDS            nucleoplasmin NLS (fragment): bipartite nuclear localization signal from nucleoplasmin
   5463..7616    +  CDS            TET1 (fragment): TET1_HUMAN - Also known as CXXC6, KIAA1676, LCX. Experimental evidence at protein level: Swiss-Prot protein existence level 1. Dioxygenase that catalyzes the conversion of the modified genomic base 5-methylcytosine (5mC) into 5-hydroxymethylcytosine (5hmC) and plays a key role in active DNA demethylation. Also mediates subsequent conversion of 5hmC into 5-formylcytosine (5fC), and conversion of 5fC to 5-carboxylcytosine (5caC). Conversion of 5mC into 5hmC, 5fC and 5caC probably constitutes the first step in cytosine demethylation. Methylation at the C5 position of cytosine bases is an epigenet
   7619..7643    +  CDS            nucleoplasmin NLS (fragment): bipartite nuclear localization signal from nucleoplasmin
   7713..8419    +  CDS            mCherry (fragment): monomeric derivative of DsRed fluorescent protein (Shaner et al., 2004) mammalian codon-optimized
   8454..8565    +  polyA_signal   bGH poly(A) signal: bovine growth hormone polyadenylation signal
   8670..8810    +  repeat_region  AAV2 ITR: inverted terminal repeat of adeno-associated virus serotype 2 inverted
   8815..8866    -  misc_feature   bom (fragment): basis of mobility region from pBR322
   8885..9265    +  rep_origin     M13 ori (sequence partly withheld): M13 bacteriophage origin of replication; arrow indicates direction of (+) strand synthesis
   9341..9390    -  misc_feature   bom (fragment): basis of mobility region from pBR322
   9492..9527    -  CDS            rop (fragment): Rop protein, which maintains plasmids at low copy number; rop
   9622..9726    +  promoter       AmpR promoter: bla
   9727..10587   +  CDS            AmpR: β-lactamase; bla; confers resistance to ampicillin, carbenicillin, and related antibiotics
  10758..11346   +  rep_origin     ori: high-copy-number ColE1/pMB1/pBR322/pUC origin of replication
