>Addgene plasmid #129062 | pSpdCas9-huTET1CD-T2A-mCherry(PX458)-SgmouseTSDR-10 | addgene full sequence | sequence record 256272 | Addgene Partial NGS Result
GGCGAGGGGCGGGGCGGGGCGAGGCGGAGAGGTGCGGCGGCAGCCAATCAGAGCGGCGCGCTCCGAAAGT
TTCCTTTTATGGCGAGGCGGCGGCGGCGGCGGCCCTATAAAAAGCGAAGCGCGCGGCGGGCGGGAGTCGC
TGCGCGCTGCCTTCGCCCCGTGCCCCGCTCCGCCGCCGCCTCGCGCCGCCCGCCCCGGCTCTGACTGACC
GCGTTACTCCCACAGGTGAGCGGGCGGGACGGCCCTTCTCCTCCGGGCTGTAATTAGCTGAGCAAGAGGT
AAGGGTTTAAGGGATGGTTGGTTGGTGGGGTATTAATGTTTAATTACCTGGAGCACCTGCCTGAAATCAC
TTTTTTTCAGGTTGGACCGGTGCCACCATGTACCCATACGATGTTCCAGATTACGCTTCGCCGAAGAAAA
AGCGCAAGGTCGAAGCGTCCGACAAGAAGTACAGCATCGGCCTGGCCATCGGCACCAACTCTGTGGGCTG
GGCCGTGATCACCGACGAGTACAAGGTGCCCAGCAAGAAATTCAAGGTGCTGGGCAACACCGACCGGCAC
AGCATCAAGAAGAACCTGATCGGAGCCCTGCTGTTCGACAGCGGCGAAACAGCCGAGGCCACCCGGCTGA
AGAGAACCGCCAGAAGAAGATACACCAGACGGAAGAACCGGATCTGCTATCTGCAAGAGATCTTCAGCAA
CGAGATGGCCAAGGTGGACGACAGCTTCTTCCACAGACTGGAAGAGTCCTTCCTGGTGGAAGAGGATAAG
AAGCACGAGCGGCACCCCATCTTCGGCAACATCGTGGACGAGGTGGCCTACCACGAGAAGTACCCCACCA
TCTACCACCTGAGAAAGAAACTGGTGGACAGCACCGACAAGGCCGACCTGCGGCTGATCTATCTGGCCCT
GGCCCACATGATCAAGTTCCGGGGCCACTTCCTGATCGAGGGCGACCTGAACCCCGACAACAGCGACGTG
GACAAGCTGTTCATCCAGCTGGTGCAGACCTACAACCAGCTGTTCGAGGAAAACCCCATCAACGCCAGCG
GCGTGGACGCCAAGGCCATCCTGTCTGCCAGACTGAGCAAGAGCAGACGGCTGGAAAATCTGATCGCCCA
GCTGCCCGGCGAGAAGAAGAATGGCCTGTTCGGCAACCTGATTGCCCTGAGCCTGGGCCTGACCCCCAAC
TTCAAGAGCAACTTCGACCTGGCCGAGGATGCCAAACTGCAGCTGAGCAAGGACACCTACGACGACGACC
TGGACAACCTGCTGGCCCAGATCGGCGACCAGTACGCCGACCTGTTTCTGGCCGCCAAGAACCTGTCCGA
CGCCATCCTGCTGAGCGACATCCTGAGAGTGAACACCGAGATCACCAAGGCCCCCCTGAGCGCCTCTATG
ATCAAGAGATACGACGAGCACCACCAGGACCTGACCCTGCTGAAAGCTCTCGTGCGGCAGCAGCTGCCTG
AGAAGTACAAAGAGATTTTCTTCGACCAGAGCAAGAACGGCTACGCCGGCTACATTGACGGCGGAGCCAG
CCAGGAAGAGTTCTACAAGTTCATCAAGCCCATCCTGGAAAAGATGGACGGCACCGAGGAACTGCTCGTG
AAGCTGAACAGAGAGGACCTGCTGCGGAAGCAGCGGACCTTCGACAACGGCAGCATCCCCCACCAGATCC
ACCTGGGAGAGCTGCACGCCATTCTGCGGCGGCAGGAAGATTTTTACCCATTCCTGAAGGACAACCGGGA
AAAGATCGAGAAGATCCTGACCTTCCGCATCCCCTACTACGTGGGCCCTCTGGCCAGGGGAAACAGCAGA
TTCGCCTGGATGACCAGAAAGAGCGAGGAAACCATCACCCCCTGGAACTTCGAGGAAGTGGTGGACAAGG
GCGCTTCCGCCCAGAGCTTCATCGAGCGGATGACCAACTTCGATAAGAACCTGCCCAACGAGAAGGTGCT
GCCCAAGCACAGCCTGCTGTACGAGTACTTCACCGTGTATAACGAGCTGACCAAAGTGAAATACGTGACC
GAGGGAATGAGAAAGCCCGCCTTCCTGAGCGGCGAGCAGAAAAAGGCCATCGTGGACCTGCTGTTCAAGA
CCAACCGGAAAGTGACCGTGAAGCAGCTGAAAGAGGACTACTTCAAGAAAATCGAGTGCTTCGACTCCGT
GGAAATCTCCGGCGTGGAAGATCGGTTCAACGCCTCCCTGGGCACATACCACGATCTGCTGAAAATTATC
AAGGACAAGGACTTCCTGGACAATGAGGAAAACGAGGACATTCTGGAAGATATCGTGCTGACCCTGACAC
TGTTTGAGGACAGAGAGATGATCGAGGAACGGCTGAAAACCTATGCCCACCTGTTCGACGACAAAGTGAT
GAAGCAGCTGAAGCGGCGGAGATACACCGGCTGGGGCAGGCTGAGCCGGAAGCTGATCAACGGCATCCGG
GACAAGCAGTCCGGCAAGACAATCCTGGATTTCCTGAAGTCCGACGGCTTCGCCAACAGAAACTTCATGC
AGCTGATCCACGACGACAGCCTGACCTTTAAAGAGGACATCCAGAAAGCCCAGGTGTCCGGCCAGGGCGA
TAGCCTGCACGAGCACATTGCCAATCTGGCCGGCAGCCCCGCCATTAAGAAGGGCATCCTGCAGACAGTG
AAGGTGGTGGACGAGCTCGTGAAAGTGATGGGCCGGCACAAGCCCGAGAACATCGTGATCGAAATGGCCA
GAGAGAACCAGACCACCCAGAAGGGACAGAAGAACAGCCGCGAGAGAATGAAGCGGATCGAAGAGGGCAT
CAAAGAGCTGGGCAGCCAGATCCTGAAAGAACACCCCGTGGAAAACACCCAGCTGCAGAACGAGAAGCTG
TACCTGTACTACCTGCAGAATGGGCGGGATATGTACGTGGACCAGGAACTGGACATCAACCGGCTGTCCG
ACTACGATGTGGACGCCATCGTGCCTCAGAGCTTTCTGAAGGACGACTCCATCGACAACAAGGTGCTGAC
CAGAAGCGACAAGAACCGGGGCAAGAGCGACAACGTGCCCTCCGAAGAGGTCGTGAAGAAGATGAAGAAC
TACTGGCGGCAGCTGCTGAACGCCAAGCTGATTACCCAGAGAAAGTTCGACAATCTGACCAAGGCCGAGA
GAGGCGGCCTGAGCGAACTGGATAAGGCCGGCTTCATCAAGAGACAGCTGGTGGAAACCCGGCAGATCAC
AAAGCACGTGGCACAGATCCTGGACTCCCGGATGAACACTAAGTACGACGAGAATGACAAGCTGATCCGG
GAAGTGAAAGTGATCACCCTGAAGTCCAAGCTGGTGTCCGATTTCCGGAAGGATTTCCAGTTTTACAAAG
TGCGCGAGATCAACAACTACCACCACGCCCACGACGCCTACCTGAACGCCGTCGTGGGAACCGCCCTGAT
CAAAAAGTACCCTAAGCTGGAAAGCGAGTTCGTGTACGGCGACTACAAGGTGTACGACGTGCGGAAGATG
ATCGCCAAGAGCGAGCAGGAAATCGGCAAGGCTACCGCCAAGTACTTCTTCTACAGCAACATCATGAACT
TTTTCAAGACCGAGATTACCCTGGCCAACGGCGAGATCCGGAAGCGGCCTCTGATCGAGACAAACGGCGA
AACCGGGGAGATCGTGTGGGATAAGGGCCGGGATTTTGCCACCGTGCGGAAAGTGCTGAGCATGCCCCAA
GTGAATATCGTGAAAAAGACCGAGGTGCAGACAGGCGGCTTCAGCAAAGAGTCTATCCTGCCCAAGAGGA
ACAGCGATAAGCTGATCGCCAGAAAGAAGGACTGGGACCCTAAGAAGTACGGCGGCTTCGACAGCCCCAC
CGTGGCCTATTCTGTGCTGGTGGTGGCCAAAGTGGAAAAGGGCAAGTCCAAGAAACTGAAGAGTGTGAAA
GAGCTGCTGGGGATCACCATCATGGAAAGAAGCAGCTTCGAGAAGAATCCCATCGACTTTCTGGAAGCCA
AGGGCTACAAAGAAGTGAAAAAGGACCTGATCATCAAGCTGCCTAAGTACTCCCTGTTCGAGCTGGAAAA
CGGCCGGAAGAGAATGCTGGCCTCTGCCGGCGAACTGCAGAAGGGAAACGAACTGGCCCTGCCCTCCAAA
TATGTGAACTTCCTGTACCTGGCCAGCCACTATGAGAAGCTGAAGGGCTCCCCCGAGGATAATGAGCAGA
AACAGCTGTTTGTGGAACAGCACAAGCACTACCTGGACGAGATCATCGAGCAGATCAGCGAGTTCTCCAA
GAGAGTGATCCTGGCCGACGCTAATCTGGACAAAGTGCTGTCCGCCTACAACAAGCACCGGGATAAGCCC
ATCAGAGAGCAGGCCGAGAATATCATCCACCTGTTTACCCTGACCAATCTGGGAGCCCCTGCCGCCTTCA
AGTACTTTGACACCACCATCGACCGGAAGAGGTACACCAGCACCAAAGAGGTGCTGGACGCCACCCTGAT
CCACCAGAGCATCACCGGCCTGTACGAGACACGGATCGACCTGTCTCAGCTGGGAGGCGACAAAAGGCCG
GCGGCCACGAAAAAGGCCGGCCAGGGAGGAGGATCCCTGCCCACCTGCAGCTGTCTTGATCGAGTTATAC
AAAAAGACAAAGGCCCATATTATACACACCTTGGGGCAGGACCAAGTGTTGCTGCTGTCAGGGAAATCAT
GGAGAATAGGTATGGTCAAAAAGGAAACGCAATAAGGATAGAAATAGTAGTGTACACCGGTAAAGAAGGG
AAAAGCTCTCATGGGTGTCCAATTGCTAAGTGGGTTTTAAGAAGAAGCAGTGATGAAGAAAAAGTTCTTT
GTTTGGTCCGGCAGCGTACAGGCCACCACTGTCCAACTGCTGTGATGGTGGTGCTCATCATGGTGTGGGA
TGGCATCCCTCTTCCAATGGCCGACCGGCTATACACAGAGCTCACAGAGAATCTAAAGTCATACAATGGG
CACCCTACCGACAGAAGATGCACCCTCAATGAAAATCGTACCTGTACATGTCAAGGAATTGATCCAGAGA
CTTGTGGAGCTTCATTCTCTTTTGGCTGTTCATGGAGTATGTACTTTAATGGCTGTAAGTTTGGTAGAAG
CCCAAGCCCCAGAAGATTTAGAATTGATCCAAGCTCTCCCTTACATGAAAAAAACCTTGAAGATAACTTA
CAGAGTTTGGCTACACGATTAGCTCCAATTTATAAGCAGTATGCTCCAGTAGCTTACCAAAATCAGGTGG
AATATGAAAATGTTGCCCGAGAATGTCGGCTTGGCAGCAAGGAAGGTCGACCCTTCTCTGGGGTCACTGC
TTGCCTGGACTTCTGTGCTCATCCCCACAGGGACATTCACAACATGAATAATGGAAGCACTGTGGTTTGT
ACCTTAACTCGAGAAGATAACCGCTCTTTGGGTGTTATTCCTCAAGATGAGCAGCTCCATGTGCTACCTC
TTTATAAGCTTTCAGACACAGATGAGTTTGGCTCCAAGGAAGGAATGGAAGCCAAGATCAAATCTGGGGC
CATCGAGGTCCTGGCACCCCGCCGCAAAAAAAGAACGTGTTTCACTCAGCCTGTTCCCCGTTCTGGAAAG
AAGAGGGCTGCGATGATGACAGAGGTTCTTGCACATAAGATAAGGGCAGTGGAAAAGAAACCTATTCCCC
GAATCAAGCGGAAGAATAACTCAACAACAACAAACAACAGTAAGCCTTCGTCACTGCCAACCTTAGGGAG
TAACACTGAGACCGTGCAACCTGAAGTAAAAAGTGAAACCGAACCCCATTTTATCTTAAAAAGTTCAGAC
AACACTAAAACTTATTCGCTGATGCCATCCGCTCCTCACCCAGTGAAAGAGGCATCTCCAGGCTTCTCCT
GGTCCCCGAAGACTGCTTCAGCCACACCAGCTCCACTGAAGAATGACGCAACAGCCTCATGCGGGTTTTC
AGAAAGAAGCAGCACTCCCCACTGTACGATGCCTTCGGGAAGACTCAGTGGTGCCAATGCTGCAGCTGCT
GATGGCCCTGGCATTTCACAGCTTGGCGAAGTGGCTCCTCTCCCCACCCTGTCTGCTCCTGTGATGGAGC
CCCTCATTAATTCTGAGCCTTCCACTGGTGTGACTGAGCCGCTAACGCCTCATCAGCCAAACCACCAGCC
CTCCTTCCTCACCTCTCCTCAAGACCTTGCCTCTTCTCCAATGGAAGAAGATGAGCAGCATTCTGAAGCA
GATGAGCCTCCATCAGACGAACCCCTATCTGATGACCCCCTGTCACCTGCTGAGGAGAAATTGCCCCACA
TTGATGAGTATTGGTCAGACAGTGAGCACATCTTTTTGGATGCAAATATTGGTGGGGTGGCCATCGCACC
TGCTCACGGCTCGGTTTTGATTGAGTGTGCCCGGCGAGAGCTGCACGCTACCACTCCTGTTGAGCACCCC
AACCGTAATCATCCAACCCGCCTCTCCCTTGTCTTTTACCAGCACAAAAACCTAAATAAGCCCCAACATG
GTTTTGAACTAAACAAGATTAAGTTTGAGGCTAAAGAAGCTAAGAATAAGAAAATGAAGGCCTCAGAGCA
AAAAGACCAGGCAGCTAATGAAGGTCCAGAACAGTCCTCTGAAGTAAATGAATTGAACCAAATTCCTTCT
CATAAAGCATTAACATTAACCCATGACAATGTTGTCACCGTGTCCCCTTATGCTCTCACACACGTTGCGG
GGCCCTATAACCATTGGGTCATGGCCGGCCAGGCAAAAAAGAAAAAGGAATTCGGCAGTGGAGAGGGCAG
AGGAAGTCTGCTAACATGCGGTGACGTCGAGGAGAATCCTGGCCCAGTGAGCAAGGGCGAGGAGGATAAC
ATGGCCATCATCAAGGAGTTCATGCGCTTCAAGGTGCACATGGAGGGCTCCGTGAACGGCCACGAGTTCG
AGATCGAGGGCGAGGGCGAGGGCCGCCCCTACGAGGGCACCCAGACCGCCAAGCTGAAGGTGACCAAGGG
TGGCCCCCTGCCCTTCGCCTGGGACATCCTGTCCCCTCAGTTCATGTACGGCTCCAAGGCCTACGTGAAG
CACCCCGCCGACATCCCCGACTACTTGAAGCTGTCCTTCCCCGAGGGCTTCAAGTGGGAGCGCGTGATGA
ACTTCGAGGACGGCGGCGTGGTGACCGTGACCCAGGACTCCTCCCTGCAGGACGGCGAGTTCATCTACAA
GGTGAAGCTGCGCGGCACCAACTTCCCCTCCGACGGCCCCGTAATGCAGAAGAAAACCATGGGCTGGGAG
GCCTCCTCCGAGCGGATGTACCCCGAGGACGGCGCCCTGAAGGGCGAGATCAAGCAGAGGCTGAAGCTGA
AGGACGGCGGCCACTACGACGCTGAGGTCAAGACCACCTACAAGGCCAAGAAGCCCGTGCAGCTGCCCGG
CGCCTACAACGTCAACATCAAGTTGGACATCACCTCCCACAACGAGGACTACACCATCGTGGAACAGTAC
GAACGCGCCGAGGGCCGCCACTCCACCGGCGGCATGGACGAGCTGTACAAGTAAGAATTCTAACTAGAGC
TCGCTGATCAGCCTCGACTGTGCCTTCTAGTTGCCAGCCATCTGTTGTTTGCCCCTCCCCCGTGCCTTCC
TTGACCCTGGAAGGTGCCACTCCCACTGTCCTTTCCTAATAAAATGAGGAAATTGCATCGCATTGTCTGA
GTAGGTGTCATTCTATTCTGGGGGGTGGGGTGGGGCAGGACAGCAAGGGGGAGGATTGGGAAGAGAATAG
CAGGCATGCTGGGGAGCGGCCGCAGGAACCCCTAGTGATGGAGTTGGCCACTCCCTCTCTGCGCGCTCGC
TCGCTCACTGAGGCCGGGCGACCAAAGGTCGCCCGACGCCCGGGCTTTGCCCGGGCGGCCTCAGTGAGCG
AGCGAGCGCGCAGCTGCCTGCAGGGGCGCCTGATGCGGTATTTTCTCCTTACGCATCTGTGCGGTATTTC
ACACCGCATA
[95 nt withheld, positions 7991-8085]
T
[46 nt withheld, positions 8087-8132]
C
[141 nt withheld, positions 8134-8274]
CCTTTGACGTTGGAGTCCACGTTCTTT
[37 nt withheld, positions 8302-8338]
ACTCTATCTCGGGCTATTCTTTTGATTTATAAGGGATTTTGCCGATTTCGGTCTATTGGTTAAAAAATGA
GCTGATTTAACAAAAATTTAACGCGAATTTTAACAAAATATTAACGTTTACAATTTTATGGTGCACTCTC
AGTACAATCTGCTCTGATGCCGCATAGTTAAGCCAGCCCCGACACCCGCCAACACCCGCTGACGCGCCCT
GACGGGCTTGTCTGCTCCCGGCATCCGCTTACAGACAAGCTGTGACCGTCTCCGGGAGCTGCATGTGTCA
GAGGTTTTCACCGTCATCACCGAAACGCGCGAGACGAAAGGGCCTCGTGATACGCCTATTTTTATAGGTT
AATGTCATGATAATAATGGTTTCTTAGACGTCAGGTGGCACTTTTCGGGGAAATGTGCGCGGAACCCCTA
TTTGTTTATTTTTCTAAATACATTCAAATATGTATCCGCTCATGAGACAATAACCCTGATAAATGCTTCA
ATAATATTGAAAAAGGAAGAGTATGAGTATTCAACATTTCCGTGTCGCCCTTATTCCCTTTTTTGCGGCA
TTTTGCCTTCCTGTTTTTGCTCACCCAGAAACGCTGGTGAAAGTAAAAGATGCTGAAGATCAGTTGGGTG
CACGAGTGGGTTACATCGAACTGGATCTCAACAGCGGTAAGATCCTTGAGAGTTTTCGCCCCGAAGAACG
TTTTCCAATGATGAGCACTTTTAAAGTTCTGCTATGTGGCGCGGTATTATCCCGTATTGACGCCGGGCAA
GAGCAACTCGGTCGCCGCATACACTATTCTCAGAATGACTTGGTTGAGTACTCACCAGTCACAGAAAAGC
ATCTTACGGATGGCATGACAGTAAGAGAATTATGCAGTGCTGCCATAACCATGAGTGATAACACTGCGGC
CAACTTACTTCTGACAACGATCGGAGGACCGAAGGAGCTAACCGCTTTTTTGCACAACATGGGGGATCAT
GTAACTCGCCTTGATCGTTGGGAACCGGAGCTGAATGAAGCCATACCAAACGACGAGCGTGACACCACGA
TGCCTGTAGCAATGGCAACAACGTTGCGCAAACTATTAACTGGCGAACTACTTACTCTAGCTTCCCGGCA
ACAATTAATAGACTGGATGGAGGCGGATAAAGTTGCAGGACCACTTCTGCGCTCGGCCCTTCCGGCTGGC
TGGTTTATTGCTGATAAATCTGGAGCCGGTGAGCGTGGAAGCCGCGGTATCATTGCAGCACTGGGGCCAG
ATGGTAAGCCCTCCCGTATCGTAGTTATCTACACGACGGGGAGTCAGGCAACTATGGATGAACGAAATAG
ACAGATCGCTGAGATAGGTGCCTCACTGATTAAGCATTGGTAACTGTCAGACCAAGTTTACTCATATATA
CTTTAGATTGATTTAAAACTTCATTTTTAATTTAAAAGGATCTAGGTGAAGATCCTTTTTGATAATCTCA
TGACCAAAATCCCTTAACGTGAGTTTTCGTTCCACTGAGCGTCAGACCCCGTAGAAAAGATCAAAGGATC
TTCTTGAGATCCTTTTTTTCTGCGCGTAATCTGCTGCTTGCAAACAAAAAAACCACCGCTACCAGCGGTG
GTTTGTTTGCCGGATCAAGAGCTACCAACTCTTTTTCCGAAGGTAACTGGCTTCAGCAGAGCGCAGATAC
CAAATACTGTTCTTCTAGTGTAGCCGTAGTTAGGCCACCACTTCAAGAACTCTGTAGCACCGCCTACATA
CCTCGCTCTGCTAATCCTGTTACCAGTGGCTGCTGCCAGTGGCGATAAGTCGTGTCTTACCGGGTTGGAC
TCAAGACGATAGTTACCGGATAAGGCGCAGCGGTCGGGCTGAACGGGGGGTTCGTGCACACAGCCCAGCT
TGGAGCGAACGACCTACACCGAACTGAGATACCTACAGCGTGAGCTATGAGAAAGCGCCACGCTTCCCGA
AGGGAGAAAGGCGGACAGGTATCCGGTAAGCGGCAGGGTCGGAACAGGAGAGCGCACGAGGGAGCTTCCA
GGGGGAAACGCCTGGTATCTTTATAGTCCTGTCGGGTTTCGCCACCTCTGACTTGAGCGTCGATTTTTGT
GATGCTCGTCAGGGGGGCGGAGCCTATGGAAAAACGCCAGCAACGCGGCCTTTTTACGGTTCCTGGCCTT
TTGCTGGCCTTTTGCTCACATGTGAGGGCCTATTTCCCATGATTCCTTCATATTTGCATATACGATACAA
GGCTGTTAGAGAGATAATTGGAATTAATTTGACTGTAAACACAAAGATATTAGTACAAAATACGTGACGT
AGAAAGTAATAATTTCTTGGGTAGTTTGCAGTTTTAAAATTATGTTTTAAAATGGACTATCATATGCTTA
CCGTAACTTGAAAGTATTTCGATTTCTTGGCTTTATATATCTTGTGGAAAGGACGAAACACCGTTCTGCC
ATTGACGTCATGGGTTTTAGAGCTAGAAATAGCAAGTTAAAATAAGGCTAGTCCGTTATCAACTTGAAAA
AGTGGCACCGAGTCGGTGCTTTTTTGTTTTAGAGCTAGAAATAGCAAGTTAAAATAAGGCTAGTCCGTTT
TTAGCGCGTGCGCCAATTCTGCAGACAAATGGCTCTAGAGGTACCCGTTACATAACTTACGGTAAATGGC
CCGCCTGGCTGACCGCCCAACGACCCCCGCCCATTGACGTCAATAGTAACGCCAATAGGGACTTTCCATT
GACGTCAATGGGTGGAGTATTTACGGTAAACTGCCCACTTGGCAGTACATCAAGTGTATCATATGCCAAG
TACGCCCCCTATTGACGTCAATGACGGTAAATGGCCCGCCTGGCATTGTGCCCAGTACATGACCTTATGG
GACTTTCCTACTTGGCAGTACATCTACGTATTAGTCATCGCTATTACCATGGTCGAGGTGAGCCCCACGT
TCTGCTTCACTCTCCCCATCTCCCCCCCCTCCCCACCCCCAATTTTGTATTTATTTATTTTTTAATTATT
TTGTGCAGCGATGGGGGCGGGGGGGGG
Features (pLannotate 1.2.2; 21 found; start..end, strand, type, name):
    133..360     +  intron         hybrid intron: hybrid between chicken β-actin (CBA) and minute virus of mice (MMV) introns (Gray et al., 2011)
    381..408     +  CDS            3xHA (fragment): three tandem HA epitope tags
    441..4541    +  CDS            Cas9: Cas9 (Csn1) endonuclease from the Streptococcus pyogenes Type II CRISPR/Cas system generates RNA-guided double strand breaks in DNA
   4542..4575    +  CDS            nucleoplasmin NLS (fragment): bipartite nuclear localization signal from nucleoplasmin
   4587..6740    +  CDS            TET1 (fragment): TET1_HUMAN - Also known as CXXC6, KIAA1676, LCX. Experimental evidence at protein level: Swiss-Prot protein existence level 1. Dioxygenase that catalyzes the conversion of the modified genomic base 5-methylcytosine (5mC) into 5-hydroxymethylcytosine (5hmC) and plays a key role in active DNA demethylation. Also mediates subsequent conversion of 5hmC into 5-formylcytosine (5fC), and conversion of 5fC to 5-carboxylcytosine (5caC). Conversion of 5mC into 5hmC, 5fC and 5caC probably constitutes the first step in cytosine demethylation. Methylation at the C5 position of cytosine bases is an epigenet
   6743..6767    +  CDS            nucleoplasmin NLS (fragment): bipartite nuclear localization signal from nucleoplasmin
   6837..7543    +  CDS            mCherry (fragment): monomeric derivative of DsRed fluorescent protein (Shaner et al., 2004) mammalian codon-optimized
   7578..7689    +  polyA_signal   bGH poly(A) signal: bovine growth hormone polyadenylation signal
   7794..7934    +  repeat_region  AAV2 ITR: inverted terminal repeat of adeno-associated virus serotype 2 inverted
   7939..7990    -  misc_feature   bom (fragment): basis of mobility region from pBR322
   8009..8464    +  rep_origin     f1 ori (sequence partly withheld): f1 bacteriophage origin of replication; arrow indicates direction of (+) strand synthesis
   8465..8514    -  misc_feature   bom (fragment): basis of mobility region from pBR322
   8616..8651    -  CDS            rop (fragment): Rop protein, which maintains plasmids at low copy number; rop
   8746..8850    +  promoter       AmpR promoter: bla
   8851..9711    +  CDS            AmpR: β-lactamase; bla; confers resistance to ampicillin, carbenicillin, and related antibiotics
   9882..10470   +  rep_origin     ori: high-copy-number ColE1/pMB1/pBR322/pUC origin of replication
  10532..10772   +  promoter       U6 promoter: RNA polymerase III promoter for human U6 snRNA
  10802..10877   +  misc_RNA       gRNA scaffold: guide RNA scaffold for the Streptococcus pyogenes CRISPR/Cas9 system
  10884..10927   +  misc_RNA       gRNA scaffold (fragment): guide RNA scaffold for the Streptococcus pyogenes CRISPR/Cas9 system
  10974..11259   +  enhancer       CMV enhancer: human cytomegalovirus immediate early enhancer; contains an 18-bp deletion relative to the standard CMV enhancer
  11261..132     +  promoter       chicken β-actin promoter (across the origin): contains a 21-bp deletion relative to the standard chicken β-actin promoter
