[The description below was written by a language model from this plasmid's Addgene catalogue record and pLannotate feature annotations shown in this document.]
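Description:
pSpdCas9-huTET1CD-T2A-mCherry(PX458)-SgmouseTSDR-10 is a mammalian expression plasmid built on the PX458 all-in-one CRISPR backbone and repurposed for targeted DNA demethylation rather than genome cutting. It is propagated in E. coli through a high-copy ColE1/pUC-type origin with ampicillin selection (AmpR under its own bla promoter). It also carries an f1/M13 phage origin. A single AAV2 ITR sits downstream of the expression cassette. With only one ITR annotated, it appears to be a backbone remnant rather than a functional AAV packaging unit.

The plasmid has two transcription units. A human U6 Pol III promoter drives an sgRNA, made up of a 20-nt spacer (guide 10) directed at the mouse TSDR, the Treg-specific demethylated region of Foxp3, joined to the S. pyogenes gRNA scaffold. The CBh promoter (CMV enhancer, chicken β-actin promoter and a hybrid CBA/MVM intron) drives a single open reading frame terminated by a bGH polyadenylation signal. This frame encodes an N-terminal HA tag and NLS, then catalytically dead SpCas9 (D10A, H840A), nucleoplasmin-type NLS segments, and the human TET1 catalytic domain. TET1 oxidises 5-methylcytosine to 5hmC and further products, initiating active demethylation. A T2A peptide follows, releasing mCherry as a separate protein so that transfected cells can be identified or sorted by red fluorescence.

The catalogue's promoter field mentions EGFP, but the name, tag field and both feature tables indicate mCherry. The depositor sequence (11,407 nt) and the repository's partial NGS assembly (11,375 nt) differ slightly in length but show the same feature set and order. The associated work used this approach to test whether TSDR demethylation alone induces FOXP3 expression.
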