Addgene plasmid #129062: pSpdCas9-huTET1CD-T2A-mCherry(PX458)-SgmouseTSDR-10
Purpose: targeted DNA demethylation_mouse_TSDR, expression of dCas9-huTET1CD-T2A-mCherry and sgRNA10 targeting mouse TSDR
Depositing lab: Julia K Polansky. Depositing organization: Charite Universitaetsmedizin Berlin. Publication: Targeted De-Methylation of the FOXP3-TSDR Is Sufficient to Induce Physiological FOXP3 Expression but Not a Functional Treg Phenotype. Kressler C, Gasparoni G, Nordstrom K, Hamo D, Salhab A, Dimitropoulos C, Tierling S, Reinke P, Volk HD, Walter J, Hamann A, Polansky JK. Front Immunol. 2021 Jan 7;11:609891. doi: 10.3389/fimmu.2020.609891. eCollection 2020. PubMed 33488615.
Backbone
  Vector backbone: PX458
  Backbone manufacturer: Feng Zhang (Addgene plasmid # 48138)
  Vector type: Mammalian Expression
Growth in bacteria
  Bacterial resistance: Ampicillin, 100 μg/mL
  Growth temperature: 37°C
  Growth strain: DH5alpha
  Copy number: Unknown
Gene/Insert
  Gene/Insert name: dCas9-huTET1CD, SgRNA10 (mouseTSDR) (alt name: dCas9-huTET1CD-T2A-mCherry)
  gRNA/shRNA sequence: TTCTGCCATTGACGTCATGG
  Species: Synthetic
  Mutation: dCas9 (D10A;H840A)
  Promoter: CbH (for dCas9-huTET1CD-T2A-EGFP) U6 (for sgRNA)
  Tag / fusion protein: HA-Tag, NLS (N terminal on insert); T2A-mCherry (C terminal on backbone)
  Cloning method: Restriction Enzyme; 5′ cloning site Unknown (unknown if destroyed); 3′ cloning site Unknown (unknown if destroyed)
  Sequencing primers: 5′ SgRNA-cloning-site: hU6-F (GAGGGCCTATTTCCCATGATT)
Resource information
  A portion of this plasmid was derived from a plasmid made by: mCherry (BbsI removed) from Nicola Patron (Addgene plasmid # 50316); HA tag-NLS-dCas9 from Rudolf Jaenisch (Addgene plasmid # 48223); huTET1CD from Keith Joung (Addgene plasmid # 49236)
Terms and licenses: Academic/Nonprofit Terms; Industry Terms: Not Available to Industry
How to cite: pSpdCas9-huTET1CD-T2A-mCherry(PX458)-SgmouseTSDR-10 was a gift from Julia K Polansky (Addgene plasmid # 129062 ; http://n2t.net/addgene:129062 ; RRID:Addgene_129062)
